Addgene plasmid #107200: YFP-S100A10
Purpose: Expresses YFP-human S100A10 fusion protein for live cell imaging
Depositing lab: Volker Gerke & Ursula Rescher. Depositing organization: Universitaetsklinikum Muenster. Publication: Cell-surface attachment of pedestal-forming enteropathogenic E. coli induces a clustering of raft components and a recruitment of annexin 2. Zobiack N, Rescher U, Laarmann S, Michgehl S, Schmidt MA, Gerke V. J Cell Sci. 2002 Jan 1;115(Pt 1):91-8. PubMed 11801727.
Backbone
  Vector backbone: pEYFP-C1
  Backbone manufacturer: Clontech
  Backbone size w/o insert (bp): 4700
  Total vector size (bp): 5000
  Vector type: Mammalian Expression
  Selectable markers: Neomycin (select with G418)
Growth in bacteria
  Bacterial resistance: Kanamycin, 50 μg/mL
  Growth temperature: 37°C
  Growth strain: DH5alpha
  Copy number: Unknown
Gene/Insert
  Gene/Insert name: S100A10 (alt names: p11; annexin A2 light chain; Calpactin light chain)
  Species: H. sapiens (human)
  Insert size (bp): 294
  GenBank ID: M_002966.2
  Entrez Gene: S100A10 (a.k.a. 42C, ANX2L, ANX2LG, CAL1L, CLP11, Ca[1], GP11, P11, p10)
  Promoter: CMV
  Tag / fusion protein: Yellow Fluorescent Protein (N terminal on insert)
  Cloning method: Restriction Enzyme; 5′ cloning site XhoI (not destroyed); 3′ cloning site XhoI (not destroyed)
  Sequencing primers: 5′ EGFP-C
Terms and licenses: Academic/Nonprofit Terms; Industry Terms: Not Available to Industry
How to cite: YFP-S100A10 was a gift from Volker Gerke & Ursula Rescher (Addgene plasmid # 107200 ; http://n2t.net/addgene:107200 ; RRID:Addgene_107200)
