[The description below was written by a language model from this plasmid's Addgene catalogue record and pLannotate feature annotations shown in this document.]
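Description:
YFP-S100A10 is a mammalian expression plasmid built on the Clontech pEYFP-C1 backbone, about 5 kb in total, that produces human S100A10 (also called p11, the annexin A2 light chain or calpactin light chain) fused at its N terminus to enhanced yellow fluorescent protein. The roughly 290 bp S100A10 coding sequence was inserted into the multiple cloning site downstream of EYFP using XhoI at both ends, so it sits in frame behind the fluorescent protein after a short linker derived from the polylinker. The automated annotation labels the insert by its closest match to the bovine S100A10 protein entry, but the catalogue record identifies the insert as human. This most likely reflects the high conservation of the protein rather than a different insert.

Transcription of the fusion is driven by the human cytomegalovirus immediate early enhancer and promoter and terminated by the SV40 polyadenylation signal, giving strong constitutive expression in transfected mammalian cells. A single NeoR/KanR cassette encoding the Tn5 aminoglycoside phosphotransferase serves both hosts. A bacterial bla promoter drives it for kanamycin selection in E. coli, while the SV40 enhancer/early promoter and an HSV TK polyadenylation signal allow G418 selection of stable mammalian transfectants. The plasmid replicates in bacteria from a high-copy ColE1/pUC-type origin and also carries an f1 phage origin for single-stranded DNA production. Small annotated fragments (ble, bGH poly(A), large T antigen) appear to be backbone remnants or partial matches rather than functional elements.

The construct is intended for live cell imaging of S100A10 localisation. The associated work examined the recruitment of annexin 2 and raft components to sites where enteropathogenic E. coli attach to the cell surface.
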