Features (pLannotate 1.2.2; 17 found; start..end, strand, type, name):
      1..304     +  enhancer       CMV enhancer: human cytomegalovirus immediate early enhancer
    305..508     +  promoter       CMV promoter: human cytomegalovirus (CMV) immediate early promoter
    553..1269    +  CDS            EYFP: EYFP is a basic (constitutively fluorescent) green/yellow fluorescent protein published in 1996, derived from Aequorea victoria. It is reported to be a very rapidly-maturing weak dimer with high acid sensitivity.
   1270..1289    +  misc_feature   MCS (fragment): multiple cloning site
   1291..1581    +  CDS            S100A10: S10AA_BOVIN - Also known as CAL1L, CLP11. Experimental evidence at protein level: Swiss-Prot protein existence level 1. Because S100A10 induces the dimerization of ANXA2/p36, it may function as a regulator of protein phosphorylation in that the ANXA2 monomer is the preferred target (in vitro) of tyrosine-specific kinase. From Bos taurus (Bovine).
   1585..1637    +  misc_feature   MCS: multiple cloning site
   1654..1738    +  CDS            large T antigen (fragment): large T antigen from SV40 (simian virus 40)
   1761..1882    +  polyA_signal   SV40 poly(A) signal: SV40 polyadenylation signal
   1916..2344    -  rep_origin     f1 ori (sequence partly withheld): f1 bacteriophage origin of replication; arrow indicates direction of (+) strand synthesis
   2371..2475    +  promoter       AmpR promoter: bla
   2477..2834    +  promoter       SV40 promoter: SV40 enhancer and early promoter
   2869..3663    +  CDS            NeoR/KanR: aminoglycoside phosphotransferase from Tn5; aph(3')-II (or nptII); confers resistance to neomycin, kanamycin, and G418 (Geneticin®)
   3684..3836    +  CDS            ble (fragment): BLE_KLEPN - Experimental evidence at protein level: Swiss-Prot protein existence level 1. Binding protein with a strong affinity to the bleomycin family of antibiotics. Binds to CL990; an antimitotic-antibiotic compound. From Klebsiella pneumoniae.
   3895..3942    +  polyA_signal   HSV TK poly(A) signal: herpes simplex virus thymidine kinase polyadenylation signal (Cole and Stacy, 1985)
   4033..4049    -  polyA_signal   bGH poly(A) signal (fragment): bovine growth hormone polyadenylation signal
   4271..4859    +  rep_origin     ori: high-copy-number ColE1/pMB1/pBR322/pUC origin of replication
   4974..5033    +  enhancer       CMV enhancer (fragment): human cytomegalovirus immediate early enhancer
>Addgene plasmid #107200 | YFP-S100A10 | addgene full sequence | sequence record 214316 | Addgene NGS Result
CGTTACATAACTTACGGTAAATGGCCCGCCTGGCTGACCGCCCAACGACCCCCGCCCATTGACGTCAATA
ATGACGTATGTTCCCATAGTAACGCCAATAGGGACTTTCCATTGACGTCAATGGGTGGAGTATTTACGGT
AAACTGCCCACTTGGCAGTACATCAAGTGTATCATATGCCAAGTACGCCCCCTATTGACGTCAATGACGG
TAAATGGCCCGCCTGGCATTATGCCCAGTACATGACCTTATGGGACTTTCCTACTTGGCAGTACATCTAC
GTATTAGTCATCGCTATTACCATGGTGATGCGGTTTTGGCAGTACATCAATGGGCGTGGATAGCGGTTTG
ACTCACGGGGATTTCCAAGTCTCCACCCCATTGACGTCAATGGGAGTTTGTTTTGGCACCAAAATCAACG
GGACTTTCCAAAATGTCGTAACAACTCCGCCCCATTGACGCAAATGGGCGGTAGGCGTGTACGGTGGGAG
GTCTATATAAGCAGAGCTGGTTTAGTGAACCGTCAGATCCGCTAGCGCTACCGGTCGCCACCATGGTGAG
CAAGGGCGAGGAGCTGTTCACCGGGGTGGTGCCCATCCTGGTCGAGCTGGACGGCGACGTAAACGGCCAC
AAGTTCAGCGTGTCCGGCGAGGGCGAGGGCGATGCCACCTACGGCAAGCTGACCCTGAAGTTCATCTGCA
CCACCGGCAAGCTGCCCGTGCCCTGGCCCACCCTCGTGACCACCTTCGGCTACGGCCTGCAGTGCTTCGC
CCGCTACCCCGACCACATGAAGCAGCACGACTTCTTCAAGTCCGCCATGCCCGAAGGCTACGTCCAGGAG
CGCACCATCTTCTTCAAGGACGACGGCAACTACAAGACCCGCGCCGAGGTGAAGTTCGAGGGCGACACCC
TGGTGAACCGCATCGAGCTGAAGGGCATCGACTTCAAGGAGGACGGCAACATCCTGGGGCACAAGCTGGA
GTACAACTACAACAGCCACAACGTCTATATCATGGCCGACAAGCAGAAGAACGGCATCAAGGTGAACTTC
AAGATCCGCCACAACATCGAGGACGGCAGCGTGCAGCTCGCCGACCACTACCAGCAGAACACCCCCATCG
GCGACGGCCCCGTGCTGCTGCCCGACAACCACTACCTGAGCTACCAGTCCGCCCTGAGCAAAGACCCCAA
CGAGAAGCGCGATCACATGGTCCTGCTGGAGTTCGTGACCGCCGCCGGGATCACTCTCGGCATGGACGAG
CTGTACAAGTCCGGACTCAGATCTCGAGCGATGCCATCTCAAATGGAACACGCCATGGAAACCATGATGT
TTACATTTCACAAATTCGCTGGGGATAAAGGCTACTTAACAAAGGAGGACCTGAGAGTACTCATGGAAAA
GGAGTTCCCTGGATTTTTGGAAAATCAAAAAGACCCTCTGGCTGTGGACAAAATAATGAAGGACCTGGAC
CAGTGTAGAGATGGCAAAGTGGGCTTCCAGAGCTTCTTTTCCCTAATTGCGGGCCTCACCATTGCATGCA
ATGACTATTTTGTAGTACACATGAAGCAGAAGGGAAAGAAGTAGCTCGAGCTCAAGCTTCGAATTCTGCA
GTCGACGGTACCGCGGGCCCGGGATCCACCGGATCTAGATAACTGATCATAATCAGCCATACCACATTTG
TAGAGGTTTTACTTGCTTTAAAAAACCTCCCACACCTCCCCCTGAACCTGAAACATAAAATGAATGCAAT
TGTTGTTGTTAACTTGTTTATTGCAGCTTATAATGGTTACAAATAAAGCAATAGCATCACAAATTTCACA
AATAAAGCATTTTTTTCACTGCATTCTAGTTGTGGTTTGTCCAAACTCATCAATGTATCTTAAGGCGTAA
ATTGTAAGCGTTAATATTTTGTTAAAATTCGCGTTAAATTTTTGTTAAATCAGCTCATTTTTTAACCAAT
AGGCCGAAATCGGCAAAATCCCTTATAAATCAAAAGAATAGACCGAGATAGGGT
[37 nt withheld, positions 2015-2051]
AAAGAACGTGGACTCCAACGTCAAAGG
[49 nt withheld, positions 2079-2127]
T
[91 nt withheld, positions 2129-2219]
G
[124 nt withheld, positions 2221-2344]
CAGGTGGCACTTTTCGGGGAAATGTGCGCGGAACCCCTATTTGTTTATTTTTCTAAATACATTCAAATAT
GTATCCGCTCATGAGACAATAACCCTGATAAATGCTTCAATAATATTGAAAAAGGAAGAGTCCTGAGGCG
GAAAGAACCAGCTGTGGAATGTGTGTCAGTTAGGGTGTGGAAAGTCCCCAGGCTCCCCAGCAGGCAGAAG
TATGCAAAGCATGCATCTCAATTAGTCAGCAACCAGGTGTGGAAAGTCCCCAGGCTCCCCAGCAGGCAGA
AGTATGCAAAGCATGCATCTCAATTAGTCAGCAACCATAGTCCCGCCCCTAACTCCGCCCATCCCGCCCC
TAACTCCGCCCAGTTCCGCCCATTCTCCGCCCCATGGCTGACTAATTTTTTTTATTTATGCAGAGGCCGA
GGCCGCCTCGGCCTCTGAGCTATTCCAGAAGTAGTGAGGAGGCTTTTTTGGAGGCCTAGGCTTTTGCAAA
GATCGATCAAGAGACAGGATGAGGATCGTTTCGCATGATTGAACAAGATGGATTGCACGCAGGTTCTCCG
GCCGCTTGGGTGGAGAGGCTATTCGGCTATGACTGGGCACAACAGACAATCGGCTGCTCTGATGCCGCCG
TGTTCCGGCTGTCAGCGCAGGGGCGCCCGGTTCTTTTTGTCAAGACCGACCTGTCCGGTGCCCTGAATGA
ACTGCAAGACGAGGCAGCGCGGCTATCGTGGCTGGCCACGACGGGCGTTCCTTGCGCAGCTGTGCTCGAC
GTTGTCACTGAAGCGGGAAGGGACTGGCTGCTATTGGGCGAAGTGCCGGGGCAGGATCTCCTGTCATCTC
ACCTTGCTCCTGCCGAGAAAGTATCCATCATGGCTGATGCAATGCGGCGGCTGCATACGCTTGATCCGGC
TACCTGCCCATTCGACCACCAAGCGAAACATCGCATCGAGCGAGCACGTACTCGGATGGAAGCCGGTCTT
GTCGATCAGGATGATCTGGACGAAGAGCATCAGGGGCTCGCGCCAGCCGAACTGTTCGCCAGGCTCAAGG
CGAGCATGCCCGACGGCGAGGATCTCGTCGTGACCCATGGCGATGCCTGCTTGCCGAATATCATGGTGGA
AAATGGCCGCTTTTCTGGATTCATCGACTGTGGCCGGCTGGGTGTGGCGGACCGCTATCAGGACATAGCG
TTGGCTACCCGTGATATTGCTGAAGAGCTTGGCGGCGAATGGGCTGACCGCTTCCTCGTGCTTTACGGTA
TCGCCGCTCCCGATTCGCAGCGCATCGCCTTCTATCGCCTTCTTGACGAGTTCTTCTGAGCGGGACTCTG
GGGTTCGAAATGACCGACCAAGCGACGCCCAACCTGCCATCACGAGATTTCGATTCCACCGCCGCCTTCT
ATGAAAGGTTGGGCTTCGGAATCGTTTTCCGGGACGCCGGCTGGATGATCCTCCAGCGCGGGGATCTCAT
GCTGGAGTTCTTCGCCCACCCTAGGGGGAGGCTAACTGAAACACGGAAGGAGACAATACCGGAAGGAACC
CGCGCTATGACGGCAATAAAAAGACAGAATAAAACGCACGGTGTTGGGTCGTTTGTTCATAAACGCGGGG
TTCGGTCCCAGGGCTGGCACTCTGTCGATACCCCACCGAGACCCCATTGGGGCCAATACGCCCGCGTTTC
TTCCTTTTCCCCACCCCACCCCCCAAGTTCGGGTGAAGGCCCAGGGCTCGCAGCCAACGTCGGGGCGGCA
GGCCCTGCCATAGCCTCAGGTTACTCATATATACTTTAGATTGATTTAAAACTTCATTTTTAATTTAAAA
GGATCTAGGTGAAGATCCTTTTTGATAATCTCATGACCAAAATCCCTTAACGTGAGTTTTCGTTCCACTG
AGCGTCAGACCCCGTAGAAAAGATCAAAGGATCTTCTTGAGATCCTTTTTTTCTGCGCGTAATCTGCTGC
TTGCAAACAAAAAAACCACCGCTACCAGCGGTGGTTTGTTTGCCGGATCAAGAGCTACCAACTCTTTTTC
CGAAGGTAACTGGCTTCAGCAGAGCGCAGATACCAAATACTGTTCTTCTAGTGTAGCCGTAGTTAGGCCA
CCACTTCAAGAACTCTGTAGCACCGCCTACATACCTCGCTCTGCTAATCCTGTTACCAGTGGCTGCTGCC
AGTGGCGATAAGTCGTGTCTTACCGGGTTGGACTCAAGACGATAGTTACCGGATAAGGCGCAGCGGTCGG
GCTGAACGGGGGGTTCGTGCACACAGCCCAGCTTGGAGCGAACGACCTACACCGAACTGAGATACCTACA
GCGTGAGCTATGAGAAAGCGCCACGCTTCCCGAAGGGAGAAAGGCGGACAGGTATCCGGTAAGCGGCAGG
GTCGGAACAGGAGAGCGCACGAGGGAGCTTCCAGGGGGAAACGCCTGGTATCTTTATAGTCCTGTCGGGT
TTCGCCACCTCTGACTTGAGCGTCGATTTTTGTGATGCTCGTCAGGGGGGCGGAGCCTATGGAAAAACGC
CAGCAACGCGGCCTTTTTACGGTTCCTGGCCTTTTGCTGGCCTTTTGCTCACATGTTCTTTCCTGCGTTA
TCCCCTGATTCTGTGGATAACCGTATTACCGCCATGCATTAGTTATTAATAGTAATCAATTACGGGGTCA
TTAGTTCATAGCCCATATATGGAGTTCCG
